Addgene plasmid #107896: pWT037a
Purpose: W2.1 plasmid. Contains PTetO-SD8-BE2, PLacO-sgRNA1 and is part of CAMERA 2.1
Depositing lab: David Liu. Depositing organization: Broad Institute. Publication: Rewritable multi-event analog recording in bacterial and mammalian cells. Tang W, Liu DR. Science. 2018 Feb 15. pii: science.aap8992. doi: 10.1126/science.aap8992. PubMed 29449507.
Backbone
  Vector backbone: de novo assembled
  Vector type: Bacterial Expression
Growth in bacteria
  Bacterial resistance: Spectinomycin, 50 μg/mL
  Growth temperature: 37°C
  Growth strain: DH5alpha
  Copy number: Low Copy
Gene/Insert
  Gene/Insert name: PTetO-SD8-BE2, PLacO-sgRNA1
  Species: Synthetic
  Cloning method: Unknown
Terms and licenses: Academic/Nonprofit Terms; Industry Terms: Not Available to Industry
Depositor comments: SC101
How to cite: pWT037a was a gift from David Liu (Addgene plasmid # 107896 ; http://n2t.net/addgene:107896 ; RRID:Addgene_107896)
