[The description below was written by a language model from this plasmid's Addgene catalogue record and pLannotate feature annotations shown in this document.]
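Description:
pWT037a is an 8.2 kb, de novo assembled bacterial expression plasmid that serves as the "writing" plasmid W2.1 of the CAMERA 2.1 cellular recording system. It replicates in E. coli at low copy through the pSC101 origin and its cognate Rep101 (RepA) protein. Selection is with spectinomycin, through an aadA (SmR) aminoglycoside adenylyltransferase gene driven by the bla (AmpR) promoter. The NGS-verified and depositor sequences give essentially identical annotations.

The payload consists of two independently regulated units. The first, preceded by an rrnB T1 terminator that insulates it from upstream transcription, is a tet operator-containing promoter (PTetO, annotated as PLtetO-1/tetA promoter elements) followed by a ribosome binding site designated SD8. It drives the base editor BE2, a fusion of rat APOBEC1 cytidine deaminase, catalytically dead S. pyogenes Cas9 (D10A/H840A) and the phage PBS2 uracil glycosylase inhibitor UGI. BE2 converts C•G to T•A at guide-specified sites without cutting DNA, and UGI blocks excision of the uracil intermediate. The second unit lies on the opposite strand. There a promoter bearing two lac operators (PLacO) transcribes sgRNA1, made up of a 20-nt spacer and the S. pyogenes gRNA scaffold. The spacer is picked up by the annotation software as a short mVenus-like fragment, which suggests a fluorescent protein-type target sequence, although the record does not state the target.

No tetR or lacI gene is annotated, so the repressors are presumably supplied by the host or another plasmid. With them present, editor and guide expression would respond to tetracycline-type inducers and IPTG respectively. Base editing should therefore accumulate only when both signals are present, recording stimulus exposure as DNA changes.
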