Features (pLannotate 1.2.2; 15 found; start..end, strand, type, name):
      1..951     -  CDS            Rep101: RepA protein needed for replication with the pSC101 origin; rep101
    999..1221    -  rep_origin     pSC101 ori: low-copy replication origin that requires the Rep101 protein
   1716..1762    +  terminator     rrnB T1 terminator: transcription terminator T1 from the E. coli rrnB gene
   1795..1815    +  promoter       PLtetO-1 promoter (fragment): modified phage lambda PL promoter with tet operator sites (Lutz and Bujard, 1997)
   1815..1849    +  promoter       tetA promoter: contains a tet operator sequence that enables repression by TetR
   1850..1877    +  protein_bind   tetracycline response element (fragment): contains seven copies of the tetracycline operator tetO tetracycline repressor TetR
   1931..2617    +  CDS            Apobec1: ABEC1_RAT - Experimental evidence at protein level: Swiss-Prot protein existence level 1. Catalytic component of the apolipoprotein B mRNA editing enzyme complex which is responsible for the postranscriptional editing of a CAA codon for Gln to a UAA codon for stop in the APOB mRNA. May also play a role in the epigenetic regulation of gene expression by participating in DNA demethylation. From Rattus norvegicus (Rat).
   2666..6766    +  CDS            dCas9: catalytically dead mutant of the Cas9 endonuclease from the Streptococcus pyogenes Type II CRISPR/Cas system RNA-guided DNA-binding protein that lacks endonuclease activity due to the D10A mutation in the RuvC catalytic domain and the H840A mutation in the HNH catalytic domain
   6779..7030    +  CDS            UGI: UNGI_BPPB2 - Experimental evidence at protein level: Swiss-Prot protein existence level 1. This protein binds specifically and reversibly to the host uracil-DNA glycosylase, preventing removal of uracil residues from PBS2 DNA by the host uracil-excision repair system. From Bacillus phage PBS2 (Bacteriophage PBS2).
   7147..7222    -  misc_RNA       gRNA scaffold: guide RNA scaffold for the Streptococcus pyogenes CRISPR/Cas9 system
   7223..7242    +  CDS            VN155(I152L) (fragment): improved N-terminal fragment of mVenus for use in bimolecular fluorescence complementation (BiFC) (Kodama and Hu, 2010)
   7255..7271    -  protein_bind   lac operator: The lac repressor binds to the lac operator to inhibit transcription in E. coli. This inhibition can be relieved by adding lactose or isopropyl-β-D-thiogalactopyranoside (IPTG). lac repressor encoded by lacI
   7278..7294    -  protein_bind   lac operator: The lac repressor binds to the lac operator to inhibit transcription in E. coli. This inhibition can be relieved by adding lactose or isopropyl-β-D-thiogalactopyranoside (IPTG). lac repressor encoded by lacI
   7352..8143    -  CDS            SmR: aminoglycoside adenylyltransferase (Murphy, 1985); aadA; confers resistance to spectinomycin and streptomycin
   8144..8215    -  promoter       AmpR promoter: bla
>Addgene plasmid #107896 | pWT037a | depositor full sequence | sequence record 203515 | pWT037a sequence 8242 bps
TCAGATCCTTCCGTATTTAGCCAGTATGTTCTCTAGTGTGGTTCGTTGTTTTTGCGTGAGCCATGAGAAC
GAACCATTGAGATCATGCTTACTTTGCATGTCACTCAAAAATTTTGCCTCAAAACTGGTGAGCTGAATTT
TTGCAGTTAAAGCATCGTGTAGTGTTTTTCTTAGTCCGTTACGTAGGTAGGAATCTGATGTAATGGTTGT
TGGTATTTTGTCACCATTCATTTTTATCTGGTTGTTCTCAAGTTCGGTTACGAGATCCATTTGTCTATCT
AGTTCAACTTGGAAAATCAACGTATCAGTCGGGCGGCCTCGCTTATCAACCACCAATTTCATATTGCTGT
AAGTGTTTAAATCTTTACTTATTGGTTTCAAAACCCATTGGTTAAGCCTTTTAAACTCATGGTAGTTATT
TTCAAGCATTAACATGAACTTAAATTCATCAAGGCTAATCTCTATATTTGCCTTGTGAGTTTTCTTTTGT
GTTAGTTCTTTTAATAACCACTCATAAATCCTCATAGAGTATTTGTTTTCAAAAGACTTAACATGTTCCA
GATTATATTTTATGAATTTTTTTAACTGGAAAAGATAAGGCAATATCTCTTCACTAAAAACTAATTCTAA
TTTTTCGCTTGAGAACTTGGCATAGTTTGTCCACTGGAAAATCTCAAAGCCTTTAACCAAAGGATTCCTG
ATTTCCACAGTTCTCGTCATCAGCTCTCTGGTTGCTTTAGCTAATACACCATAAGCATTTTCCCTACTGA
TGTTCATCATCTGAGCGTATTGGTTATAAGTGAACGATACCGTCCGTTCTTTCCTTGTAGGGTTTTCAAT
CGTGGGGTTGAGTAGTGCCACACAGCATAAAATTAGCTTGGTTTCATGCTCCGTTAAGTCATAGCGACTA
ATCGCTAGTTCATTTGCTTTGAAAACAACTAATTCAGACATACATCTCAATTGGTCTAGGTGATTTTAAT
CACTATACCAATTGAGATGGGCTAGTCAATGATAATTACTAGTCCTTTTCCTTTGAGTTGTGGGTATCTG
TAAATTCTGCTAGACCTTTGCTGGAAAACTTGTAAATTCTGCTAGACCCTCTGTAAATTCCGCTAGACCT
TTGTGTGTTTTTTTTGTTTATATTCAAGTGGTTATAATTTATAGAATAAAGAAAGAATAAAAAAAGATAA
AAAGAATAGATCCCAGCCCTGTGTATAACTCACTACTTTAGTCAGTTCCGCAGTATTACAAAAGGATGTC
GCAAACGCTGTTTGCTCCTCTACAAAACAGACCTTAAAACCCTAAAGGCTTAAGTAGCACCCTCGCAAGC
TCGGGCAAATCGCTGAATATTCCTTTTGTCTCCGACCATCAGGCACCTGAGTCGCTGTCTTTTTCGTGAC
ATTCAGTTCGCTGCGCTCACGGCTCTGGCAGTGAATGGGGGTAAATGGCACTACAGGCGCCTTTTATGGA
TTCATGCAAGGAAACTACCCATAATACAAGAAAAGCCCGTCACGGGCTTCTCAGGGCGTTTTATGGCGGG
TCTGCTATGTGGTGCTATCTGACTTTTTGCTGTTCAGCAGTTCCTGCCCTCTGATTTTCCAGTCTGACCA
CTTCGGATTATCCCGTGACAGGTCATTCAGACTGGCTAATGCACCCAGTAAGGCAGCGGTATCATCAACA
GGCTTACCCGTCTTACTGTCAAGAGGACATCCGGTCAAATAAAACGAAAGGCTCAGTCGAAAGACTGGGC
CTTTCGTTTTATTCTAGAGCACAGCTCCATCGAATGGCCAGATGATCCCTATCAGTGATAGAGATTGACA
CTCTATCATTGATAGAGTTATTTTACCACTCCCTATCAGTGATAGAGAAAAGTGAAATGAATAGTTCGAC
AAAAATCTAGACCTGCAGGTGCAGTAAGGAGGAAAAAAAAATGTCTTCTGAAACCGGTCCGGTTGCGGTT
GACCCGACCCTGCGTCGTCGTATCGAACCGCACGAATTCGAAGTTTTCTTCGACCCGCGTGAACTGCGTA
AAGAAACCTGCCTGCTGTACGAAATCAACTGGGGTGGTCGTCACTCTATCTGGCGTCACACCTCTCAGAA
CACCAACAAACACGTTGAAGTTAACTTCATCGAAAAATTCACCACCGAACGTTACTTCTGCCCGAACACC
CGTTGCTCTATCACCTGGTTCCTGTCTTGGTCTCCGTGCGGTGAATGCTCTCGTGCGATCACCGAATTCC
TGTCTCGTTACCCGCACGTTACCCTGTTCATCTACATCGCGCGTCTGTACCACCACGCGGACCCGCGTAA
CCGTCAGGGTCTGCGTGACCTGATCTCTTCTGGTGTTACCATCCAGATCATGACCGAACAGGAATCTGGT
TACTGCTGGCGTAACTTCGTTAACTACTCTCCGTCTAACGAAGCGCACTGGCCGCGTTACCCGCACCTGT
GGGTTCGTCTGTACGTTCTGGAACTGTACTGCATCATCCTGGGTCTGCCGCCGTGCCTGAACATCCTGCG
TCGTAAACAGCCGCAGCTGACCTTCTTCACCATCGCGCTGCAGTCTTGCCACTACCAGCGTCTGCCGCCG
CACATCCTGTGGGCGACCGGTCTGAAATCCGGTAGCGAAACACCGGGGACTTCAGAATCGGCCACCCCGG
AGTCTGATAAGAAATACTCAATAGGCTTAGCTATCGGCACAAATAGCGTCGGATGGGCGGTGATCACTGA
TGAATATAAGGTTCCGTCTAAAAAGTTCAAGGTTCTGGGAAATACAGACCGCCACAGTATCAAAAAAAAT
CTTATAGGGGCTCTTTTATTTGACAGTGGAGAGACAGCGGAAGCGACTCGTCTCAAACGGACAGCTCGTA
GAAGGTATACACGTCGGAAGAATCGTATTTGTTATCTACAGGAGATTTTTTCAAATGAGATGGCGAAAGT
AGATGATAGTTTCTTTCATCGACTTGAAGAGTCTTTTTTGGTGGAAGAAGACAAGAAGCATGAACGTCAT
CCTATTTTTGGAAATATAGTAGATGAAGTTGCTTATCATGAGAAATATCCAACTATCTATCATCTGCGAA
AAAAATTGGTAGATTCTACTGATAAAGCGGATTTGCGCTTAATCTATTTGGCCTTAGCGCATATGATTAA
GTTTCGTGGTCATTTTTTGATTGAGGGAGATTTAAATCCTGATAATAGTGATGTGGACAAACTATTTATC
CAGTTGGTACAAACCTACAATCAATTATTTGAAGAAAACCCTATTAACGCAAGTGGAGTAGATGCTAAAG
CGATTCTTTCTGCACGATTGAGTAAATCAAGACGATTAGAAAATCTCATTGCTCAGCTCCCCGGTGAGAA
GAAAAATGGCTTATTTGGGAATCTCATTGCTTTGTCATTGGGTTTGACCCCTAATTTTAAATCAAATTTT
GATTTGGCAGAAGATGCTAAATTACAGCTTTCAAAAGATACTTACGATGATGATTTAGATAATTTATTGG
CGCAAATTGGAGATCAATATGCTGATTTGTTTTTGGCAGCTAAGAATTTATCAGATGCTATTTTACTTTC
AGATATCCTAAGAGTAAATACTGAAATAACTAAGGCTCCCCTATCAGCTTCAATGATTAAACGCTACGAT
GAACATCATCAAGACTTGACTCTTTTAAAAGCTTTAGTTCGACAACAACTTCCAGAAAAGTATAAAGAAA
TCTTTTTTGATCAATCAAAAAACGGATATGCAGGTTATATTGATGGGGGAGCTAGCCAAGAAGAATTTTA
TAAATTTATCAAACCAATTTTAGAAAAAATGGATGGTACTGAGGAATTATTGGTGAAACTAAATCGTGAA
GATTTGCTGCGCAAGCAACGGACCTTTGACAACGGCTCTATTCCCCATCAAATTCACTTGGGTGAGCTGC
ATGCTATTTTGAGAAGACAAGAAGACTTTTATCCATTTTTAAAAGACAATCGTGAGAAGATTGAAAAAAT
CTTGACTTTTCGAATTCCTTATTATGTTGGTCCATTGGCGCGTGGCAATAGTCGTTTTGCATGGATGACT
CGGAAGTCTGAAGAAACAATTACCCCATGGAATTTTGAAGAAGTTGTCGATAAAGGTGCTTCAGCTCAAT
CATTTATTGAACGCATGACAAACTTTGATAAAAATCTTCCAAATGAAAAAGTACTACCAAAACATAGTTT
GCTTTATGAGTATTTTACGGTTTATAACGAATTGACAAAGGTCAAATATGTTACTGAAGGAATGCGAAAA
CCAGCATTTCTTTCAGGTGAACAGAAGAAAGCCATTGTTGATTTACTCTTCAAAACAAATCGAAAAGTAA
CCGTTAAGCAATTAAAAGAAGATTATTTCAAAAAAATAGAATGTTTTGATAGTGTTGAAATTTCAGGAGT
TGAAGATAGATTTAATGCTTCATTAGGTACCTACCATGATTTGCTAAAAATTATTAAAGATAAAGATTTT
TTGGATAATGAAGAAAATGAAGATATCTTAGAGGATATTGTTTTAACATTGACCTTATTTGAAGATAGGG
AGATGATTGAGGAAAGACTTAAAACATATGCTCACCTCTTTGATGATAAGGTGATGAAACAGCTTAAACG
TCGCCGTTATACTGGTTGGGGACGTTTGTCTCGAAAATTGATTAATGGTATTAGGGATAAGCAATCTGGC
AAAACAATATTAGATTTTTTGAAATCAGATGGTTTTGCCAATCGCAATTTTATGCAGCTGATCCATGATG
ATAGTTTGACATTTAAAGAAGACATTCAAAAAGCACAAGTGTCTGGACAAGGCGATAGTTTACATGAACA
TATTGCAAATTTAGCTGGTAGCCCTGCTATTAAAAAAGGTATTTTACAGACTGTAAAAGTTGTTGATGAA
TTGGTCAAAGTAATGGGGCGGCATAAGCCAGAAAATATCGTTATTGAAATGGCACGTGAAAATCAGACAA
CTCAAAAGGGCCAGAAAAATTCGCGAGAGCGTATGAAACGAATCGAAGAAGGTATCAAAGAATTAGGAAG
TCAGATTCTTAAAGAGCATCCTGTTGAAAATACTCAATTGCAAAATGAAAAGCTCTATCTCTATTATCTC
CAAAATGGAAGAGACATGTATGTGGACCAAGAATTAGATATTAATCGTTTAAGTGATTATGATGTCGATG
CCATTGTTCCACAAAGTTTCCTTAAAGACGATTCAATAGACAATAAGGTCTTAACGCGTTCTGATAAAAA
TCGTGGTAAATCGGATAACGTTCCAAGTGAAGAAGTAGTCAAAAAGATGAAAAACTATTGGAGACAACTT
CTAAACGCCAAGTTAATCACTCAACGTAAGTTTGATAATTTAACGAAAGCTGAACGTGGAGGTTTGAGTG
AACTTGATAAAGCTGGTTTTATCAAACGCCAATTGGTTGAAACTCGCCAAATCACTAAGCATGTGGCACA
AATTTTGGATAGTCGCATGAATACTAAATACGATGAAAATGATAAACTTATTCGAGAGGTTAAAGTGATT
ACCTTAAAATCTAAATTAGTTTCTGACTTCCGAAAAGATTTCCAATTCTATAAAGTACGTGAGATTAACA
ATTACCATCATGCCCATGATGCGTATCTAAATGCCGTCGTTGGAACTGCTTTGATTAAGAAATATCCAAA
ACTTGAATCGGAGTTTGTCTATGGTGATTATAAAGTTTATGATGTTCGTAAAATGATTGCTAAGTCTGAG
CAAGAAATAGGCAAAGCAACCGCAAAATATTTCTTTTACTCTAATATCATGAACTTCTTCAAAACAGAAA
TTACACTTGCAAATGGAGAGATTCGCAAACGCCCTCTAATCGAAACTAATGGGGAAACTGGAGAAATTGT
CTGGGATAAAGGGCGAGATTTTGCCACAGTGCGCAAAGTATTGTCCATGCCCCAAGTCAATATTGTCAAG
AAAACAGAAGTACAGACAGGCGGATTCTCCAAGGAGTCAATTTTACCAAAAAGAAATTCGGACAAGCTTA
TTGCTCGTAAAAAAGACTGGGATCCAAAAAAATATGGTGGTTTTGATAGTCCAACGGTAGCTTATTCAGT
CCTAGTGGTTGCTAAGGTGGAAAAAGGGAAATCGAAGAAGTTAAAATCCGTTAAAGAGTTACTAGGGATC
ACAATTATGGAAAGAAGTTCCTTTGAAAAAAATCCGATTGACTTTTTAGAAGCTAAAGGATATAAGGAAG
TTAAAAAAGACTTAATCATTAAACTACCTAAATATAGTCTTTTTGAGTTAGAAAACGGTCGTAAACGGAT
GCTGGCTAGTGCCGGAGAATTACAAAAAGGAAATGAGCTGGCTCTGCCAAGCAAATATGTGAATTTTTTA
TATTTAGCTAGTCATTATGAAAAGTTGAAGGGTAGTCCAGAAGATAACGAACAAAAACAATTGTTTGTGG
AGCAGCATAAGCATTATTTAGATGAGATTATTGAGCAAATCAGTGAATTTTCTAAGCGTGTTATTTTAGC
AGATGCCAATTTAGATAAAGTTCTTAGTGCATATAACAAACATAGAGACAAACCAATACGTGAACAAGCA
GAAAATATTATTCATTTATTTACGTTGACGAATCTTGGAGCTCCCGCTGCTTTTAAATATTTTGATACAA
CAATTGATCGTAAACGATATACGTCTACAAAAGAAGTTTTAGATGCCACTCTTATCCATCAATCCATCAC
TGGTCTTTATGAAACACGCATTGATTTGAGTCAGCTAGGAGGTGACAGCGGCGGTTCAATGACAAATCTG
TCGGATATCATCGAAAAAGAAACCGGTAAACAGCTGGTTATCCAAGAAAGTATTTTAATGCTTCCCGAAG
AAGTCGAAGAGGTGATTGGCAACAAACCCGAAAGTGATATTCTCGTGCATACTGCGTATGATGAGTCGAC
CGATGAAAACGTCATGCTGCTGACCTCCGACGCGCCCGAGTATAAACCGTGGGCTTTGGTTATCCAGGAT
AGCAACGGTGAAAATAAGATTAAAATGTTATAAACGGAGCCAATGTACGCAAAAACCCCGCTTCAGCGGG
GTTTTTTCGCCAAAAAAAACCCCGCCCTGTCAGGGGCGGGGTTTTTTTTTATGTTGAAAATCTCCTTCTA
AAAAAAGCACCGACTCGGTGCCACTTTTTCAAGTTGATAACGGACTAGCCTTATTTTAACTTGCTATTTC
TAGCTCTAAAACCCGGCAAGCTGCCCGTGCCCGTGCTCAGTATCTTGTTATCCGCTCACAATGTCAATTG
TTATCCGCTCACAATTAAATATAATGACCCTCTTGATAACCCAAGAGGGCATTTTTTAATGCCCATGGCG
TTTATTTGCCGACTACCTTGGTGATCTCGCCTTTCACGTAGTGGACAAATTCTTCCAACTGATCTGCGCG
CGAGGCCAAGCGATCTTCTTCTTGTCCAAGATAAGCCTGTCTAGCTTCAAGTATGACGGGCTGATACTGG
GCCGGCAGGCGCTCCATTGCCCAGTCGGCAGCGACATCCTTCGGCGCGATTTTGCCGGTTACTGCGCTGT
ACCAAATGCGGGACAACGTAAGCACTACATTTCGCTCATCGCCAGCCCAGTCGGGCGGCGAGTTCCATAG
CGTTAAGGTTTCATTTAGCGCCTCAAATAGATCCTGTTCAGGAACCGGATCAAAGAGTTCCTCCGCCGCT
GGACCTACCAAGGCAACGCTATGTTCTCTTGCTTTTGTCAGCAAGATAGCCAGATCAATGTCGATCGTGG
CTGGCTCGAAGATACCTGCAAGAATGTCATTGCGCTGCCATTCTCCAAATTGCAGTTCGCGCTTAGCTGG
ATAACGCCACGGAATGATGTCGTCGTGCACAACAATGGTGACTTCTACAGCGCGGAGAATCTCGCTCTCT
CCAGGGGAAGCCGAAGTTTCCAAAAGGTCGTTGATCAAAGCTCGCCGCGTTGTTTCATCAAGCCTTACGG
TCACCGTAACCAGCAAATCAATATCACTGTGTGGCTTCAGGCCGCCATCCACTGCGGAGCCGTACAAATG
TACGGCCAGCAACGTCGGTTCGAGATGGCGCTCGATGACGCCAACTACCTCTGATAGTTGAGTCGATACT
TCGGCGATCACCGCTTCCCTCATACTCTTCCTTTTTCAATATTATTGAAGCATTTATCAGGGTTATTGTC
TCATGAGCGGATACATATTTGAATGTATTTAGAAAAATAGGCCAAATGCCGT
