Features (pLannotate 1.2.2; 15 found; start..end, strand, type, name):
      1..951     -  CDS            Rep101: RepA protein needed for replication with the pSC101 origin; rep101
    999..1221    -  rep_origin     pSC101 ori: low-copy replication origin that requires the Rep101 protein
   1716..1762    +  terminator     rrnB T1 terminator: transcription terminator T1 from the E. coli rrnB gene
   1795..1815    +  promoter       PLtetO-1 promoter (fragment): modified phage lambda PL promoter with tet operator sites (Lutz and Bujard, 1997)
   1815..1849    +  promoter       tetA promoter: contains a tet operator sequence that enables repression by TetR
   1850..1877    +  protein_bind   tetracycline response element (fragment): contains seven copies of the tetracycline operator tetO tetracycline repressor TetR
   1931..2617    +  CDS            Apobec1: ABEC1_RAT - Experimental evidence at protein level: Swiss-Prot protein existence level 1. Catalytic component of the apolipoprotein B mRNA editing enzyme complex which is responsible for the postranscriptional editing of a CAA codon for Gln to a UAA codon for stop in the APOB mRNA. May also play a role in the epigenetic regulation of gene expression by participating in DNA demethylation. From Rattus norvegicus (Rat).
   2666..6766    +  CDS            dCas9: catalytically dead mutant of the Cas9 endonuclease from the Streptococcus pyogenes Type II CRISPR/Cas system RNA-guided DNA-binding protein that lacks endonuclease activity due to the D10A mutation in the RuvC catalytic domain and the H840A mutation in the HNH catalytic domain
   6779..7030    +  CDS            UGI: UNGI_BPPB2 - Experimental evidence at protein level: Swiss-Prot protein existence level 1. This protein binds specifically and reversibly to the host uracil-DNA glycosylase, preventing removal of uracil residues from PBS2 DNA by the host uracil-excision repair system. From Bacillus phage PBS2 (Bacteriophage PBS2).
   7147..7222    -  misc_RNA       gRNA scaffold: guide RNA scaffold for the Streptococcus pyogenes CRISPR/Cas9 system
   7223..7242    +  CDS            VN155(I152L) (fragment): improved N-terminal fragment of mVenus for use in bimolecular fluorescence complementation (BiFC) (Kodama and Hu, 2010)
   7255..7271    -  protein_bind   lac operator: The lac repressor binds to the lac operator to inhibit transcription in E. coli. This inhibition can be relieved by adding lactose or isopropyl-β-D-thiogalactopyranoside (IPTG). lac repressor encoded by lacI
   7278..7294    -  protein_bind   lac operator: The lac repressor binds to the lac operator to inhibit transcription in E. coli. This inhibition can be relieved by adding lactose or isopropyl-β-D-thiogalactopyranoside (IPTG). lac repressor encoded by lacI
   7352..8143    -  CDS            SmR: aminoglycoside adenylyltransferase (Murphy, 1985); aadA; confers resistance to spectinomycin and streptomycin
   8144..8207    -  promoter       AmpR promoter: bla
>Addgene plasmid #107896 | pWT037a | addgene full sequence | sequence record 208433 | Addgene NGS Result
TCAGATCCTTCCGTATTTAGCCAGTATGTTCTCTAGTGTGGTTCGTTGTTTTTGCGTGAGCCATGAGAAC
GAACCATTGAGATCATGCTTACTTTGCATGTCACTCAAAAATTTTGCCTCAAAACTGGTGAGCTGAATTT
TTACAGTTAAAGCATCGTGTAGTGTTTTTCTTAGTCCGTTACGTAGGTAGGAATCTGATGTAATGGTTGT
TGGTATTTTGTCACCATTCATTTTTATCTGGTTGTTCTCAAGTTCGGTTACGAGATCCATTTGTCTATCT
AGTTCAACTTGGAAAATCAACGTATCAGTCGGGCGGCCTCGCTTATCAACCACCAATTTCATATTGCTGT
AAGTGTTTAAATCTTTACTTATTGGTTTCAAAACCCATTGGTTAAGCCTTTTAAACTCATGGTAGTTATT
TTCAAGCATTAACATGAACTTAAATTCATCAAGGCTAATCTCTATATTTGCCTTGTGAGTTTTCTTTTGT
GTTAGTTCTTTTAATAACCACTCATAAATCCTCATAGAGTATTTGTTTTCAAAAGACTTAACATGTTCCA
GATTATATTTTATGAATTTTTTTAACTGGAAAAGATAAGGCAATATCTCTTCACTAAAAACTAATTCTAA
TTTTTCGCTTGAGAACTTGGCATAGTTTGTCCACTGGAAAATCTCAAAGCCTTTAACCAAAGGATTCCTG
ATTTCCACAGTTCTCGTCATCAGCTCTCTGGTTGCTTTAGCTAATACACCATAAGCATTTTCCCTACTGA
TGTTCATCATCTGAGCGTATTGGTTATAAGTGAACGATACCGTCCGTTCTTTCCTTGTAGGGTTTTCAAT
CGTGGGGTTGAGTAGTGCCACACAGCATAAAATTAGCTTGGTTTCATGCTCCGTTAAGTCATAGCGACTA
ATCGCTAGTTCATTTGCTTTGAAAACAACTAATTCAGACATACATCTCAATTGGTCTAGGTGATTTTAAT
CACTATACCAATTGAGATGGGCTAGTCAATGATAATTACTAGTCCTTTTCCTTTGAGTTGTGGGTATCTG
TAAATTCTGCTAGACCTTTGCTGGAAAACTTGTAAATTCTGCTAGACCCTCTGTAAATTCCGCTAGACCT
TTGTGTGTTTTTTTTGTTTATATTCAAGTGGTTATAATTTATAGAATAAAGAAAGAATAAAAAAAGATAA
AAAGAATAGATCCCAGCCCTGTGTATAACTCACTACTTTAGTCAGTTCCGCAGTATTACAAAAGGATGTC
GCAAACGCTGTTTGCTCCTCTACAAAACAGACCTTAAAACCCTAAAGGCTTAAGTAGCACCCTCGCAAGC
TCGGGCAAATCGCTGAATATTCCTTTTGTCTCCGACCATCAGGCACCTGAGTCGCTGTCTTTTTCGTGAC
ATTCAGTTCGCTGCGCTCACGGCTCTGGCAGTGAATGGGGGTAAATGGCACTACAGGCGCCTTTTATGGA
TTCATGCAAGGAAACTACCCATAATACAAGAAAAGCCCGTCACGGGCTTCTCAGGGCGTTTTATGGCGGG
TCTGCTATGTGGTGCTATCTGACTTTTTGCTGTTCAGCAGTTCCTGCCCTCTGATTTTCCAGTCTGACCA
CTTCGGATTATCCCGTGACAGGTCATTCAGACTGGCTAATGCACCCAGTAAGGCAGCGGTATCATCAACA
GGCTTACCCGTCTTACTGTCAAGAGGACATCCGGTCAAATAAAACGAAAGGCTCAGTCGAAAGACTGGGC
CTTTCGTTTTATTCTAGAGCACAGCTCCATCGAATGGCCAGATGATCCCTATCAGTGATAGAGATTGACA
CTCTATCATTGATAGAGTTATTTTACCACTCCCTATCAGTGATAGAGAAAAGTGAAATGAATAGTTCGAC
AAAAATCTAGACCTGCAGGTGCAGTAAGGAGGAAAAAAAAATGTCTTCTGAAACCGGTCCGGTTGCGGTT
GACCCGACCCTGCGTCGTCGTATCGAACCGCACGAATTCGAAGTTTTCTTCGACCCGCGTGAACTGCGTA
AAGAAACCTGCCTGCTGTACGAAATCAACTGGGGTGGTCGTCACTCTATCTGGCGTCACACCTCTCAGAA
CACCAACAAACACGTTGAAGTTAACTTCATCGAAAAATTCACCACCGAACGTTACTTCTGCCCGAACACC
CGTTGCTCTATCACCTGGTTCCTGTCTTGGTCTCCGTGCGGTGAATGCTCTCGTGCGATCACCGAATTCC
TGTCTCGTTACCCGCACGTTACCCTGTTCATCTACATCGCGCGTCTGTACCACCACGCGGACCCGCGTAA
CCGTCAGGGTCTGCGTGACCTGATCTCTTCTGGTGTTACCATCCAGATCATGACCGAACAGGAATCTGGT
TACTGCTGGCGTAACTTCGTTAACTACTCTCCGTCTAACGAAGCGCACTGGCCGCGTTACCCGCACCTGT
GGGTTCGTCTGTACGTTCTGGAACTGTACTGCATCATCCTGGGTCTGCCGCCGTGCCTGAACATCCTGCG
TCGTAAACAGCCGCAGCTGACCTTCTTCACCATCGCGCTGCAGTCTTGCCACTACCAGCGTCTGCCGCCG
CACATCCTGTGGGCGACCGGTCTGAAATCCGGTAGCGAAACACCGGGGACTTCAGAATCGGCCACCCCGG
AGTCTGATAAGAAATACTCAATAGGCTTAGCTATCGGCACAAATAGCGTCGGATGGGCGGTGATCACTGA
TGAATATAAGGTTCCGTCTAAAAAGTTCAAGGTTCTGGGAAATACAGACCGCCACAGTATCAAAAAAAAT
CTTATAGGGGCTCTTTTATTTGACAGTGGAGAGACAGCGGAAGCGACTCGTCTCAAACGGACAGCTCGTA
GAAGGTATACACGTCGGAAGAATCGTATTTGTTATCTACAGGAGATTTTTTCAAATGAGATGGCGAAAGT
AGATGATAGTTTCTTTCATCGACTTGAAGAGTCTTTTTTGGTGGAAGAAGACAAGAAGCATGAACGTCAT
CCTATTTTTGGAAATATAGTAGATGAAGTTGCTTATCATGAGAAATATCCAACTATCTATCATCTGCGAA
AAAAATTGGTAGATTCTACTGATAAAGCGGATTTGCGCTTAATCTATTTGGCCTTAGCGCATATGATTAA
GTTTCGTGGTCATTTTTTGATTGAGGGAGATTTAAATCCTGATAATAGTGATGTGGACAAACTATTTATC
CAGTTGGTACAAACCTACAATCAATTATTTGAAGAAAACCCTATTAACGCAAGTGGAGTAGATGCTAAAG
CGATTCTTTCTGCACGATTGAGTAAATCAAGACGATTAGAAAATCTCATTGCTCAGCTCCCCGGTGAGAA
GAAAAATGGCTTATTTGGGAATCTCATTGCTTTGTCATTGGGTTTGACCCCTAATTTTAAATCAAATTTT
GATTTGGCAGAAGATGCTAAATTACAGCTTTCAAAAGATACTTACGATGATGATTTAGATAATTTATTGG
CGCAAATTGGAGATCAATATGCTGATTTGTTTTTGGCAGCTAAGAATTTATCAGATGCTATTTTACTTTC
AGATATCCTAAGAGTAAATACTGAAATAACTAAGGCTCCCCTATCAGCTTCAATGATTAAACGCTACGAT
GAACATCATCAAGACTTGACTCTTTTAAAAGCTTTAGTTCGACAACAACTTCCAGAAAAGTATAAAGAAA
TCTTTTTTGATCAATCAAAAAACGGATATGCAGGTTATATTGATGGGGGAGCTAGCCAAGAAGAATTTTA
TAAATTTATCAAACCAATTTTAGAAAAAATGGATGGTACTGAGGAATTATTGGTGAAACTAAATCGTGAA
GATTTGCTGCGCAAGCAACGGACCTTTGACAACGGCTCTATTCCCCATCAAATTCACTTGGGTGAGCTGC
ATGCTATTTTGAGAAGACAAGAAGACTTTTATCCATTTTTAAAAGACAATCGTGAGAAGATTGAAAAAAT
CTTGACTTTTCGAATTCCTTATTATGTTGGTCCATTGGCGCGTGGCAATAGTCGTTTTGCATGGATGACT
CGGAAGTCTGAAGAAACAATTACCCCATGGAATTTTGAAGAAGTTGTCGATAAAGGTGCTTCAGCTCAAT
CATTTATTGAACGCATGACAAACTTTGATAAAAATCTTCCAAATGAAAAAGTACTACCAAAACATAGTTT
GCTTTATGAGTATTTTACGGTTTATAACGAATTGACAAAGGTCAAATATGTTACTGAAGGAATGCGAAAA
CCAGCATTTCTTTCAGGTGAACAGAAGAAAGCCATTGTTGATTTACTCTTCAAAACAAATCGAAAAGTAA
CCGTTAAGCAATTAAAAGAAGATTATTTCAAAAAAATAGAATGTTTTGATAGTGTTGAAATTTCAGGAGT
TGAAGATAGATTTAATGCTTCATTAGGTACCTACCATGATTTGCTAAAAATTATTAAAGATAAAGATTTT
TTGGATAATGAAGAAAATGAAGATATCTTAGAGGATATTGTTTTAACATTGACCTTATTTGAAGATAGGG
AGATGATTGAGGAAAGACTTAAAACATATGCTCACCTCTTTGATGATAAGGTGATGAAACAGCTTAAACG
TCGCCGTTATACTGGTTGGGGACGTTTGTCTCGAAAATTGATTAATGGTATTAGGGATAAGCAATCTGGC
AAAACAATATTAGATTTTTTGAAATCAGATGGTTTTGCCAATCGCAATTTTATGCAGCTGATCCATGATG
ATAGTTTGACATTTAAAGAAGACATTCAAAAAGCACAAGTGTCTGGACAAGGCGATAGTTTACATGAACA
TATTGCAAATTTAGCTGGTAGCCCTGCTATTAAAAAAGGTATTTTACAGACTGTAAAAGTTGTTGATGAA
TTGGTCAAAGTAATGGGGCGGCATAAGCCAGAAAATATCGTTATTGAAATGGCACGTGAAAATCAGACAA
CTCAAAAGGGCCAGAAAAATTCGCGAGAGCGTATGAAACGAATCGAAGAAGGTATCAAAGAATTAGGAAG
TCAGATTCTTAAAGAGCATCCTGTTGAAAATACTCAATTGCAAAATGAAAAGCTCTATCTCTATTATCTC
CAAAATGGAAGAGACATGTATGTGGACCAAGAATTAGATATTAATCGTTTAAGTGATTATGATGTCGATG
CCATTGTTCCACAAAGTTTCCTTAAAGACGATTCAATAGACAATAAGGTCTTAACGCGTTCTGATAAAAA
TCGTGGTAAATCGGATAACGTTCCAAGTGAAGAAGTAGTCAAAAAGATGAAAAACTATTGGAGACAACTT
CTAAACGCCAAGTTAATCACTCAACGTAAGTTTGATAATTTAACGAAAGCTGAACGTGGAGGTTTGAGTG
AACTTGATAAAGCTGGTTTTATCAAACGCCAATTGGTTGAAACTCGCCAAATCACTAAGCATGTGGCACA
AATTTTGGATAGTCGCATGAATACTAAATACGATGAAAATGATAAACTTATTCGAGAGGTTAAAGTGATT
ACCTTAAAATCTAAATTAGTTTCTGACTTCCGAAAAGATTTCCAATTCTATAAAGTACGTGAGATTAACA
ATTACCATCATGCCCATGATGCGTATCTAAATGCCGTCGTTGGAACTGCTTTGATTAAGAAATATCCAAA
ACTTGAATCGGAGTTTGTCTATGGTGATTATAAAGTTTATGATGTTCGTAAAATGATTGCTAAGTCTGAG
CAAGAAATAGGCAAAGCAACCGCAAAATATTTCTTTTACTCTAATATCATGAACTTCTTCAAAACAGAAA
TTACACTTGCAAATGGAGAGATTCGCAAACGCCCTCTAATCGAAACTAATGGGGAAACTGGAGAAATTGT
CTGGGATAAAGGGCGAGATTTTGCCACAGTGCGCAAAGTATTGTCCATGCCCCAAGTCAATATTGTCAAG
AAAACAGAAGTACAGACAGGCGGATTCTCCAAGGAGTCAATTTTACCAAAAAGAAATTCGGACAAGCTTA
TTGCTCGTAAAAAAGACTGGGATCCAAAAAAATATGGTGGTTTTGATAGTCCAACGGTAGCTTATTCAGT
CCTAGTGGTTGCTAAGGTGGAAAAAGGGAAATCGAAGAAGTTAAAATCCGTTAAAGAGTTACTAGGGATC
ACAATTATGGAAAGAAGTTCCTTTGAAAAAAATCCGATTGACTTTTTAGAAGCTAAAGGATATAAGGAAG
TTAAAAAAGACTTAATCATTAAACTACCTAAATATAGTCTTTTTGAGTTAGAAAACGGTCGTAAACGGAT
GCTGGCTAGTGCCGGAGAATTACAAAAAGGAAATGAGCTGGCTCTGCCAAGCAAATATGTGAATTTTTTA
TATTTAGCTAGTCATTATGAAAAGTTGAAGGGTAGTCCAGAAGATAACGAACAAAAACAATTGTTTGTGG
AGCAGCATAAGCATTATTTAGATGAGATTATTGAGCAAATCAGTGAATTTTCTAAGCGTGTTATTTTAGC
AGATGCCAATTTAGATAAAGTTCTTAGTGCATATAACAAACATAGAGACAAACCAATACGTGAACAAGCA
GAAAATATTATTCATTTATTTACGTTGACGAATCTTGGAGCTCCCGCTGCTTTTAAATATTTTGATACAA
CAATTGATCGTAAACGATATACGTCTACAAAAGAAGTTTTAGATGCCACTCTTATCCATCAATCCATCAC
TGGTCTTTATGAAACACGCATTGATTTGAGTCAGCTAGGAGGTGACAGCGGCGGTTCAATGACAAATCTG
TCGGATATCATCGAAAAAGAAACCGGTAAACAGCTGGTTATCCAAGAAAGTATTTTAATGCTTCCCGAAG
AAGTCGAAGAGGTGATTGGCAACAAACCCGAAAGTGATATTCTCGTGCATACTGCGTATGATGAGTCGAC
CGATGAAAACGTCATGCTGCTGACCTCCGACGCGCCCGAGTATAAACCGTGGGCTTTGGTTATCCAGGAT
AGCAACGGTGAAAATAAGATTAAAATGTTATAAACGGAGCCAATGTACGCAAAAACCCCGCTTCAGCGGG
GTTTTTTCGCCAAAAAAAACCCCGCCCTGTCAGGGGCGGGGTTTTTTTTTATGTTGAAAATCTCCTTCTA
AAAAAAGCACCGACTCGGTGCCACTTTTTCAAGTTGATAACGGACTAGCCTTATTTTAACTTGCTATTTC
TAGCTCTAAAACCCGGCAAGCTGCCCGTGCCCGTGCTCAGTATCTTGTTATCCGCTCACAATGTCAATTG
TTATCCGCTCACAATTAAATATAATGACCCTCTTGATAACCCAAGAGGGCATTTTTTAATGCCCATGGCG
TTTATTTGCCGACTACCTTGGTGATCTCGCCTTTCACGTAGTGGACAAATTCTTCCAACTGATCTGCGCG
CGAGGCCAAGCGATCTTCTTCTTGTCCAAGATAAGCCTGTCTAGCTTCAAGTATGACGGGCTGATACTGG
GCCGGCAGGCGCTCCATTGCCCAGTCGGCAGCGACATCCTTCGGCGCGATTTTGCCGGTTACTGCGCTGT
ACCAAATGCGGGACAACGTAAGCACTACATTTCGCTCATCGCCAGCCCAGTCGGGCGGCGAGTTCCATAG
CGTTAAGGTTTCATTTAGCGCCTCAAATAGATCCTGTTCAGGAACCGGATCAAAGAGTTCCTCCGCCGCT
GGACCTACCAAGGCAACGCTATGTTCTCTTGCTTTTGTCAGCAAGATAGCCAGATCAATGTCGATCGTGG
CTGGCTCGAAGATACCTGCAAGAATGTCATTGCGCTGCCATTCTCCAAATTGCAGTTCGCGCTTAGCTGG
ATAACGCCACGGAATGATGTCGTCGTGCACAACAATGGTGACTTCTACAGCGCGGAGAATCTCGCTCTCT
CCAGGGGAAGCCGAAGTTTCCAAAAGGTCGTTGATCAAAGCTCGCCGCGTTGTTTCATCAAGCCTTACGG
TCACCGTAACCAGCAAATCAATATCACTGTGTGGCTTCAGGCCGCCATCCACTGCGGAGCCGTACAAATG
TACGGCCAGCAACGTCGGTTCGAGATGGCGCTCGATGACGCCAACTACCTCTGATAGTTGAGTCGATACT
TCGGCGATCACCGCTTCCCTCATACTCTTCCTTTTTCAATATTATTGAAGCATTTATCAGGGTTATTGTC
TCATGAGCGGATACATATTTAAATGTATTTAGAAAAATAGGCCAAATGCCGT
